>Addgene plasmid #186359 | pENT-L1-Kozak-lacZ-stop-L2 | addgene full sequence | sequence record 373427 | Addgene NGS Result
TCCTGCGTTATCCCCTGATTCTGTGGATAACCGTATTACCGCCTTTGAGTGAGCTGATACCGCTCGCCGC
AGCCGAACGACCGAGCGCAGCGAGTCAGTGAGCGAGGAAGCGGAAGAGCGCCCAATACGCAAACCGCCTC
TCCCCGCGCGTTGGCCGATTCATTAATGCAGCTGGCACGACAGGTTTCCCGACTGGAAAGCGGGCAGTGA
GCGCAACGCAATTAATACGCGTACCGCTAGCCAGGAAGAGTTTGTAGAAACGCAAAAAGGCCATCCGTCA
GGATGGCCTTCTGCTTAGTTTGATGCCTGGCAGTTTATGGCGGGCGTCCTGCCCGCCACCCTCCGGGCCG
TTGCTTCACAACGTTCAAATCCGCTCCCGGCGGATTTGTCCTACTCAGGAGAGCGTTCACCGACAAACAA
CAGATAAAACGAAAGGCCCAGTCTTCCGACTGAGCCTTTCGTTTTATTTGATGCCTGGCAGTTCCCTACT
CTCGCGTTAACGCTAGCATGGATGTTTTCCCAGTCACGACGTTGTAAAACGACGGCCAGTCTTAAGCTCG
GGCCCCAAATAATGATTTTATTTTGACTGATAGTGACCTGTTCGTTGCAACAAATTGATGAGCAATGCTT
TTTTATAATGCCAACTTTGTACAAAAAAGCAGGCTCAGAAAAAATGCCGGTGGGTGAAGACCAGAAACAG
CACCTCGAACTGAGCCGCGATATTGCCCAGCGTTTCAACGCGCTGTATGGCGAGATCGATCCCGTCGTTT
TACAACGTCGTGACTGGGAAAACCCTGGCGTTACCCAACTTAATCGCCTTGCAGCACATCCCCCTTTCGC
CAGCTGGCGTAATAGCGAAGAGGCCCGCACCGATCGCCCTTCCCAACAGTTGCGCAGCCTGAATGGCGAA
TGGCGCTTTGCCTGGTTTCCGGCACCAGAAGCGGTGCCGGAAAGCTGGCTGGAGTGCGATCTTCCTGAGG
CCGATACTGTCGTCGTCCCCTCAAACTGGCAGATGCACGGTTACGATGCGCCCATCTACACCAACGTGAC
CTATCCCATTACGGTCAATCCGCCGTTTGTTCCCACGGAGAATCCGACGGGTTGTTACTCGCTCACATTT
AATGTTGATGAAAGCTGGCTACAGGAAGGCCAGACGCGAATTATTTTTGATGGCGTTAACTCGGCGTTTC
ATCTGTGGTGCAACGGGCGCTGGGTCGGTTACGGCCAGGACAGTCGTTTGCCGTCTGAATTTGACCTGAG
CGCATTTTTACGCGCCGGAGAAAACCGCCTCGCGGTGATGGTGCTGCGCTGGAGTGACGGCAGTTATCTG
GAAGATCAGGATATGTGGCGGATGAGCGGCATTTTCCGTGACGTCTCGTTGCTGCATAAACCGACTACAC
AAATCAGCGATTTCCATGTTGCCACTCGCTTTAATGATGATTTCAGCCGCGCTGTACTGGAGGCTGAAGT
TCAGATGTGCGGCGAGTTGCGTGACTACCTACGGGTAACAGTTTCTTTATGGCAGGGTGAAACGCAGGTC
GCCAGCGGCACCGCGCCTTTCGGCGGTGAAATTATCGATGAGCGTGGTGGTTATGCCGATCGCGTCACAC
TACGTCTGAACGTCGAAAACCCGAAACTGTGGAGCGCCGAAATCCCGAATCTCTATCGTGCGGTGGTTGA
ACTGCACACCGCCGACGGCACGCTGATTGAAGCAGAAGCCTGCGATGTCGGTTTCCGCGAGGTGCGGATT
GAAAATGGTCTGCTGCTGCTGAACGGCAAGCCGTTGCTGATTCGAGGCGTTAACCGTCACGAGCATCATC
CTCTGCATGGTCAGGTCATGGATGAGCAGACGATGGTGCAGGATATCCTGCTGATGAAGCAGAACAACTT
TAACGCCGTGCGCTGTTCGCATTATCCGAACCATCCGCTGTGGTACACGCTGTGCGACCGCTACGGCCTG
TATGTGGTGGATGAAGCCAATATTGAAACCCACGGCATGGTGCCAATGAATCGTCTGACCGATGATCCGC
GCTGGCTACCGGCGATGAGCGAACGCGTAACGCGAATGGTGCAGCGCGATCGTAATCACCCGAGTGTGAT
CATCTGGTCGCTGGGGAATGAATCAGGCCACGGCGCTAATCACGACGCGCTGTATCGCTGGATCAAATCT
GTCGATCCTTCCCGCCCGGTGCAGTATGAAGGCGGCGGAGCCGACACCACGGCCACCGATATTATTTGCC
CGATGTACGCGCGCGTGGATGAAGACCAGCCCTTCCCGGCTGTGCCGAAATGGTCCATCAAAAAATGGCT
TTCGCTACCTGGAGAGACGCGCCCGCTGATCCTTTGCGAATACGCCCACGCGATGGGTAACAGTCTTGGC
GGTTTCGCTAAATACTGGCAGGCGTTTCGTCAGTATCCCCGTTTACAGGGCGGCTTCGTCTGGGACTGGG
TGGATCAGTCGCTGATTAAATATGATGAAAACGGCAACCCGTGGTCGGCTTACGGCGGTGATTTTGGCGA
TACGCCGAACGATCGCCAGTTCTGTATGAACGGTCTGGTCTTTGCCGACCGCACGCCGCATCCAGCGCTG
ACGGAAGCAAAACACCAGCAGCAGTTTTTCCAGTTCCGTTTATCCGGGCAAACCATCGAAGTGACCAGCG
AATACCTGTTCCGTCATAGCGATAACGAGCTCCTGCACTGGATGGTGGCGCTGGATGGTAAGCCGCTGGC
AAGCGGTGAAGTGCCTCTGGATGTCGCTCCACAAGGTAAACAGTTGATTGAACTGCCTGAACTACCGCAG
CCGGAGAGCGCCGGGCAACTCTGGCTCACAGTACGCGTAGTGCAACCGAACGCGACCGCATGGTCAGAAG
CCGGGCACATCAGCGCCTGGCAGCAGTGGCGTCTGGCGGAAAACCTCAGTGTGACGCTCCCCGCCGCGTC
CCACGCCATCCCGCATCTGACCACCAGCGAAATGGATTTTTGCATCGAGCTGGGTAATAAGCGTTGGCAA
TTTAACCGCCAGTCAGGCTTTCTTTCACAGATGTGGATTGGCGATAAAAAACAACTGCTGACGCCGCTGC
GCGATCAGTTCACCCGTGCACCGCTGGATAACGACATTGGCGTAAGTGAAGCGACCCGCATTGACCCTAA
CGCCTGGGTCGAACGCTGGAAGGCGGCGGGCCATTACCAGGCCGAAGCAGCGTTGTTGCAGTGCACGGCA
GATACACTTGCTGATGCGGTGCTGATTACGACCGCTCACGCGTGGCAGCATCAGGGGAAAACCTTATTTA
TCAGCCGGAAAACCTACCGGATTGATGGTAGTGGTCAAATGGCGATTACCGTTGATGTTGAAGTGGCGAG
CGATACACCGCATCCGGCGCGGATTGGCCTGAACTGCCAGCTGGCGCAGGTAGCAGAGCGGGTAAACTGG
CTCGGATTAGGGCCGCAAGAAAACTATCCCGACCGCCTTACTGCCGCCTGTTTTGACCGCTGGGATCTGC
CATTGTCAGACATGTATACCCCGTACGTCTTCCCGAGCGAAAACGGTCTGCGCTGCGGGACGCGCGAATT
GAATTATGGCCCACACCAGTGGCGCGGCGACTTCCAGTTCAACATCAGCCGCTACAGTCAACAGCAACTG
ATGGAAACCAGCCATCGCCATCTGCTGCACGCGGAAGAAGGCACATGGCTGAATATCGACGGTTTCCATA
TGGGGATTGGTGGCGACGACTCCTGGAGCCCGTCAGTATCGGCGGAATTCCAGCTGAGCGCCGGTCGCTA
CCATTACCAGTTGGTCTGGTGTCAAAAATAAACCCAGCTTTCTTGTACAAAGTTGGCATTATAAGAAAGC
ATTGCTTATCAATTTGTTGCAACGAACAGGTCACTATCAGTCAAAATAAAATCATTATTTGCCATCCAGC
TGATATCCCCTATAGTGAGTCGTATTACATGGTCATAGCTGTTTCCTGGCAGCTCTGGCCCGTGTCTCAA
AATCTCTGATGTTACATTGCACAAGATAAAAATATATCATCATGAACAATAAAACTGTCTGCTTACATAA
ACAGTAATACAAGGGGTGTTATGAGCCATATTCAACGGGAAACGTCGAGGCCGCGATTAAATTCCAACAT
GGATGCTGATTTATATGGGTATAAATGGGCTCGCGATAATGTCGGGCAATCAGGTGCGACAATCTATCGC
TTGTATGGGAAGCCCGATGCGCCAGAGTTGTTTCTGAAACATGGCAAAGGTAGCGTTGCCAATGATGTTA
CAGATGAGATGGTCAGACTAAACTGGCTGACGGAATTTATGCCTCTTCCGACCATCAAGCATTTTATCCG
TACTCCTGATGATGCATGGTTACTCACCACTGCGATCCCCGGAAAAACAGCATTCCAGGTATTAGAAGAA
TATCCTGATTCAGGTGAAAATATTGTTGATGCGCTGGCAGTGTTCCTGCGCCGGTTGCATTCGATTCCTG
TTTGTAATTGTCCTTTTAACAGCGATCGCGTATTTCGTCTCGCTCAGGCGCAATCACGAATGAATAACGG
TTTGGTTGATGCGAGTGATTTTGATGACGAGCGTAATGGCTGGCCTGTTGAACAAGTCTGGAAAGAAATG
CATAAACTTTTGCCATTCTCACCGGATTCAGTCGTCACTCATGGTGATTTCTCACTTGATAACCTTATTT
TTGACGAGGGGAAATTAATAGGTTGTATTGATGTTGGACGAGTCGGAATCGCAGACCGATACCAGGATCT
TGCCATCCTATGGAACTGCCTCGGTGAGTTTTCTCCTTCATTACAGAAACGGCTTTTTCAAAAATATGGT
ATTGATAATCCTGATATGAATAAATTGCAGTTTCATTTGATGCTCGATGAGTTTTTCTAATCAGAATTGG
TTAATTGGTTGTAACACTGGCAGAGCATTACGCTGACTTGACGGGACGGCGCAAGCTCATGACCAAAATC
CCTTAACGTGAGTTACGCGTCGTTCCACTGAGCGTCAGACCCCGTAGAAAAGATCAAAGGATCTTCTTGA
GATCCTTTTTTTCTGCGCGTAATCTGCTGCTTGCAAACAAAAAAACCACCGCTACCAGCGGTGGTTTGTT
TGCCGGATCAAGAGCTACCAACTCTTTTTCCGAAGGTAACTGGCTTCAGCAGAGCGCAGATACCAAATAC
TGTTCTTCTAGTGTAGCCGTAGTTAGGCCACCACTTCAAGAACTCTGTAGCACCGCCTACATACCTCGCT
CTGCTAATCCTGTTACCAGTGGCTGCTGCCAGTGGCGATAAGTCGTGTCTTACCGGGTTGGACTCAAGAC
GATAGTTACCGGATAAGGCGCAGCGGTCGGGCTGAACGGGGGGTTCGTGCACACAGCCCAGCTTGGAGCG
AACGACCTACACCGAACTGAGATACCTACAGCGTGAGCTATGAGAAAGCGCCACGCTTCCCGAAGGGAGA
AAGGCGGACAGGTATCCGGTAAGCGGCAGGGTCGGAACAGGAGAGCGCACGAGGGAGCTTCCAGGGGGAA
ACGCCTGGTATCTTTATAGTCCTGTCGGGTTTCGCCACCTCTGACTTGAGCGTCGATTTTTGTGATGCTC
GTCAGGGGGGCGGAGCCTATGGAAAAACGCCAGCAACGCGGCCTTTTTACGGTTCCTGGCCTTTTGCTGG
CCTTTTGCTCACATGTTCTT
Features (pLannotate 1.2.2; 12 found; start..end, strand, type, name):
      8..116     +  rep_origin     RSF ori (fragment): Plasmids containing the RSF 1030 origin of replication can be propagated in E. coli cells that contain additional plasmids with compatible origins.
    118..210     +  CDS            lacI (fragment): lac repressor; lacI; The lac repressor binds to the lac operator to inhibit transcription in E. coli. This inhibition can be relieved by adding lactose or isopropyl-β-D-thiogalactopyranoside (IPTG).
    265..292     -  terminator     rrnB T2 terminator: transcription terminator T2 from the E. coli rrnB gene
    424..467     +  terminator     rrnB T1 terminator: Escherichia coli rrnB; transcription terminator T1 from the E. coli rrnB gene
    514..550     -  CDS            lacZα (fragment): LacZα fragment of β-galactosidase; lacZ fragment
    566..665     +  protein_bind   attL1: mutant version of attL; recombination site for the Gateway® LR reaction LR Clonase™
    677..757     +  CDS            trpS (fragment): SYW_ECOLI - Experimental evidence at protein level: Swiss-Prot protein existence level 1. Catalyzes the attachment of tryptophan to tRNA(Trp). Amino acylates tRNA(Trp) with both L- and D-tryptophan, although D-tryptophan is a poor substrate (PubMed:10918062). From Escherichia coli (strain K12).
    764..3811    +  CDS            lacZ: β-galactosidase; lacZ
   3812..3911    -  protein_bind   attL2: mutant version of attL; recombination site for the Gateway® LR reaction LR Clonase™
   3929..3947    -  promoter       T7 promoter: promoter for bacteriophage T7 RNA polymerase
   4081..4890    +  CDS            KanR: aminoglycoside phosphotransferase; aph(3')-Ia; confers resistance to kanamycin in bacteria or G418 (Geneticin®) in eukaryotes
   5037..5625    +  rep_origin     ori: high-copy-number ColE1/pMB1/pBR322/pUC origin of replication
