[The description below was written by a language model from this plasmid's Addgene catalogue record and pLannotate feature annotations shown in this document.]
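Description:
pENT-L1-Kozak-lacZ-stop-L2 is a Gateway entry clone built on the pDONR-221 P1-P2 backbone, carrying the E. coli lacZ open reading frame between attL1 and attL2 recombination sites. It is a high-copy bacterial plasmid of about 5.7 kb, maintained through a ColE1/pUC-type origin and selected with kanamycin via an aminoglycoside phosphotransferase (KanR) gene. As is usual for pDONR-derived vectors, rrnB T1 and T2 transcription terminators sit upstream of attL1, shielding the insert from read-through transcription in bacteria. A T7 promoter lies just beyond attL2, oriented back toward the insert.

The payload is a roughly 3.1 kb insert encoding full-length β-galactosidase. According to the construct name, it is preceded by a Kozak consensus for efficient translation initiation in eukaryotic cells and closed by a stop codon, so the ORF is designed to be expressed as a complete protein rather than as an N-terminal partner of a downstream tag. The record notes that part of the plasmid derives from a pCMV-LacZ plasmid. The entry clone has no eukaryotic promoter of its own. Expression depends on an LR Clonase reaction that transfers the attL-flanked cassette into an attR-containing destination vector supplying the regulatory sequences. The associated vector set was designed for high-throughput and comparative analyses in Ciona and vertebrate embryos, where lacZ serves as a histochemical reporter.

Several short automated annotations (fragments of an RSF origin, lacI, lacZα, and a trpS match just upstream of lacZ) are partial hits. They probably reflect backbone or linker sequence similarity rather than functional elements.
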