Addgene plasmid #186359: pENT-L1-Kozak-lacZ-stop-L2
Purpose: Entry clone with ORF encoding lacZ flanked by Gateway recombination sequences.
Depositing lab: Patrick Lemaire. Depositing organization: CNRS UMR 5237, Centre de Recherche en Biologie cellulaire de Montpellier. Publication: A multicassette Gateway vector set for high throughput and comparative analyses in ciona and vertebrate embryos. Roure A, Rothbacher U, Robin F, Kalmar E, Ferone G, Lamy C, Missero C, Mueller F, Lemaire P. PLoS One. 2007. 2(9):e916. 10.1371/journal.pone.0000916 PubMed 17878951.
Backbone
  Vector backbone: PDONR-221 P1-P2
  Backbone manufacturer: PMID: 14736459
  Backbone size w/o insert (bp): 2544
  Vector type: Expression of LacZ reporter
Growth in bacteria
  Bacterial resistance: Kanamycin, 50 μg/mL
  Growth temperature: 37°C
  Growth strain: DH5alpha
  Copy number: High Copy
Gene/Insert
  Gene/Insert name: lacZ
  Species: Synthetic; E. coli
  Insert size (bp): 3146
  Entrez Gene: lacZ (a.k.a. b0344, ECK0341)
  Cloning method: Gateway Cloning
  Sequencing primers: 5′ M13forward: TGTAAAACGACGGCCAGT; 3′ M13rev: caggaaacagctatgac
Resource information
  A portion of this plasmid was derived from a plasmid made by: pCMV-LacZ was a kind gift from R. Di Lauro.
Terms and licenses: Academic/Nonprofit Terms; Industry Terms: Not Available to Industry
How to cite: pENT-L1-Kozak-lacZ-stop-L2 was a gift from Patrick Lemaire (Addgene plasmid # 186359 ; http://n2t.net/addgene:186359 ; RRID:Addgene_186359)
